Addgene plasmid #187154: pDEST_FLAG-HUWE1_UBA/UIM/ UBM-mut
Purpose: mammalian cell expression of FLAG-HUWE1 L2976A/P2977A/M1328A/F1330A/A1376G/S1382A
Depositing lab: Eric Fischer. Depositing organization: Dana-Farber Cancer Institute. Publication: Solenoid architecture of HUWE1 contributes to ligase activity and substrate recognition. Hunkeler M, Jin CY, Ma MW, Monda JK, Overwijn D, Bennett EJ, Fischer ES. Mol Cell. 2021 Sep 2;81(17):3468-3480.e7. doi: 10.1016/j.molcel.2021.06.032. Epub 2021 Jul 26. PubMed 34314700.
Backbone
  Vector backbone: pDEST
  Vector type: Mammalian Expression
Growth in bacteria
  Bacterial resistance: Ampicillin, 100 μg/mL
  Growth temperature: 37°C
  Growth strain: DH5alpha
  Copy number: High Copy
Gene/Insert
  Gene/Insert name: HUWE1
  Species: H. sapiens (human)
  Insert size (bp): 13122
  Mutation: L2976A/P2977A/M1328A/F1330A/A1376G/S1382A
  Entrez Gene: HUWE1 (a.k.a. ARF-BP1, HECTH9, HSPC272, Ib772, LASU1, MRXST, MULE, URE-B1, UREB1)
  Tag / fusion protein: 1xFLAG (N terminal on insert)
  Cloning method: Gateway Cloning
Terms and licenses: Academic/Nonprofit Terms; Industry Terms: Not Available to Industry
How to cite: pDEST_FLAG-HUWE1_UBA/UIM/ UBM-mut was a gift from Eric Fischer (Addgene plasmid # 187154 ; http://n2t.net/addgene:187154 ; RRID:Addgene_187154)
