[The description below was written by a language model from this plasmid's Addgene catalogue record and pLannotate feature annotations shown in this document.]
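Description:
pDEST_FLAG-HUWE1_UBA/UIM/ UBM-mut is a mammalian expression plasmid of about 17.9 kb built on a pDEST Gateway destination backbone. It carries the full-length human HUWE1 coding sequence (roughly 13.1 kb), which encodes a very large E3 ubiquitin-protein ligase that targets substrates such as MCL1 for ubiquitination and proteasomal degradation. In bacteria the plasmid replicates from a high-copy ColE1/pUC-type origin and is selected through the β-lactamase (AmpR) gene and its own promoter. An f1 phage origin is also present, along with remnants of the pUC lineage: lacZα and lacI fragments, lac promoter/operator, CAP site and a T7 promoter.

The open reading frame sits between attB1 and attB2 sites, the footprint of the Gateway recombination used to install it. It is transcribed from the human cytomegalovirus immediate-early enhancer and promoter and terminated by the human growth hormone polyadenylation signal. A single FLAG epitope is recorded at the N terminus of the insert, allowing detection or immunoprecipitation, although the feature table does not annotate it separately. An SV40 enhancer/early promoter lies downstream of the poly(A) signal, but no mammalian selection marker is annotated after it, so the construct appears suited to transient expression.

The insert carries six substitutions: L2976A, P2977A, M1328A, F1330A, A1376G and S1382A. As the plasmid name indicates, these mutate the UBA, UIM and UBM elements of HUWE1, which are ubiquitin-binding modules. The construct therefore serves as a ubiquitin-binding-deficient variant for comparison with wild-type FLAG-HUWE1 in cells, in the context of work on how HUWE1 architecture contributes to ligase activity and substrate recognition.
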