Features (pLannotate 1.2.2; 18 found; start..end, strand, type, name):
      4..158     -  CDS            lacZα (fragment): LacZα fragment of β-galactosidase; lacZ fragment
    318..697     +  enhancer       CMV enhancer: human cytomegalovirus immediate early enhancer
    699..898     +  promoter       CMV promoter: human cytomegalovirus (CMV) immediate early promoter
    995..1019    +  protein_bind   attB1: mutant version of attB; recombination site for the Gateway® BP reaction BP Clonase™
   1043..14164   +  CDS            HUWE1: HUWE1_HUMAN - Also known as KIAA0312, KIAA1578, UREB1. Experimental evidence at protein level: Swiss-Prot protein existence level 1. E3 ubiquitin-protein ligase which mediates ubiquitination and subsequent proteasomal degradation of target proteins (PubMed:15989957, PubMed:19713937, PubMed:15567145, PubMed:15767685, PubMed:18488021, PubMed:17567951, PubMed:19037095, PubMed:20534529). Regulates apoptosis by catalyzing the polyubiquitination and degradation of MCL1 (PubMed:15989957). Mediates monoubiquitination of DNA polymerase beta (POLB) at 'Lys-41', 'Lys-61' and 'Lys-81', thereby playing a r
  14180..14204   -  protein_bind   attB2: mutant version of attB; recombination site for the Gateway® BP reaction BP Clonase™
  14219..14237   -  misc_feature   MCS (fragment): pUC18/19 multiple cloning site
  14238..14860   +  polyA_signal   hGH poly(A) signal: human growth hormone polyadenylation signal
  14889..15218   +  promoter       SV40 promoter: SV40 enhancer and early promoter
  15257..15275   -  promoter       T7 promoter: promoter for bacteriophage T7 RNA polymerase
  15311..15333   -  protein_bind   lac operator (fragment): The lac repressor binds to the lac operator to inhibit transcription in E. coli. This inhibition can be relieved by adding lactose or isopropyl-β-D-thiogalactopyranoside (IPTG). lac repressor encoded by lacI
  15337..15367   -  promoter       lac promoter: promoter for the E. coli lac operon
  15382..15403   -  protein_bind   CAP binding site: CAP binding activates transcription in the presence of cAMP. E. coli catabolite activator protein
  15416..15508   -  CDS            lacI (fragment): lac repressor; lacI; The lac repressor binds to the lac operator to inhibit transcription in E. coli. This inhibition can be relieved by adding lactose or isopropyl-β-D-thiogalactopyranoside (IPTG).
  15691..16279   -  rep_origin     ori: high-copy-number ColE1/pMB1/pBR322/pUC origin of replication
  16450..17310   -  CDS            AmpR: β-lactamase; bla; confers resistance to ampicillin, carbenicillin, and related antibiotics
  17311..17415   -  promoter       AmpR promoter: bla
  17442..17870   +  rep_origin     f1 ori (sequence partly withheld): f1 bacteriophage origin of replication; arrow indicates direction of (+) strand synthesis
>Addgene plasmid #187154 | pDEST_FLAG-HUWE1_UBA/UIM/ UBM-mut | addgene full sequence | sequence record 370068 | Addgene NGS Result
CCATTCGCCATTCAGGCTGCGCAACTGTTGGGAAGGGCGATCGGTGCGGGCCTCTTCGCTATTACGCCAG
CTGGCGAAAGGGGGATGTGCTGCAAGGCGATTAAGTTGGGTAACGCCAGGGTTTTCCCAGTCACGACGTT
GTAAAACGACGGCCAGTGCCAAGCTGATCTATACATTGAATCAATATTGGCAATTAGCCATATTAGTCAT
TGGTTATATAGCATAAATCAATATTGGCTATTGGCCATTGCATACGTTGTATCTATATCATAATATGTAC
ATTTATATTGGCTCATGTCCAATATGACCGCCATGTTGACATTGATTATTGACTAGTTATTAATAGTAAT
CAATTACGGGGTCATTAGTTCATAGCCCATATATGGAGTTCCGCGTTACATAACTTACGGTAAATGGCCC
GCCTGGCTGACCGCCCAACGACCCCCGCCCATTGACGTCAATAATGACGTATGTTCCCATAGTAACGCCA
ATAGGGACTTTCCATTGACGTCAATGGGTGGAGTATTTACGGTAAACTGCCCACTTGGCAGTACATCAAG
TGTATCATATGCCAAGTCCGCCCCCTATTGACGTCAATGACGGTAAATGGCCCGCCTGGCATTATGCCCA
GTACATGACCTTACGGGACTTTCCTACTTGGCAGTACATCTACGTATTAGTCATCGCTATTACCATGGTG
ATGCGGTTTTGGCAGTACACCAATGGGCGTGGATAGCGGTTTGACTCACGGGGATTTCCAAGTCTCCACC
CCATTGACGTCAATGGGAGTTTGTTTTGGCACCAAAATCAACGGGACTTTCCAAAATGTCGTAATAACCC
CGCCCCGTTGACGCAAATGGGCGGTAGGCGTGTACGGTGGGAGGTCTATATAAGCAGAGCTCGTTTAGTG
AACCGTCAGAATTGATCTACCATGGACTACAAAGACGATGACGACAAGCTTGCGGCCGCGAATTCATCGA
TAGATCTGATATCAACAAGTTTGTACAAAAAAGCAGGCTTTAAAGGAACCAATTCAGTCGACATGAAAGT
AGACAGGACTAAACTGAAGAAGACACCTACTGAGGCTCCTGCAGACTGCAGAGCCTTAATAGACAAACTC
AAAGTTTGTAATGATGAGCAACTTCTCTTGGAACTGCAGCAGATCAAAACATGGAACATTGGAAAGTGCG
AGTTATATCACTGGGTGGACCTGTTGGACCGCTTCGATGGAATACTGGCAGATGCTGGACAGACAGTGGA
GAATATGTCATGGATGCTCGTATGTGATAGGCCAGAAAGAGAGCAACTGAAAATGCTTCTCTTGGCTGTG
TTGAACTTCACAGCCTTGCTCATTGAGTACAGCTTTTCCCGGCATCTGTACAGTTCCATAGAGCATTTGA
CAACTTTATTGGCTTCCTCTGATATGCAAGTGGTGCTGGCAGTCCTCAATCTCCTATATGTATTTAGCAA
AAGATCAAACTACATCACTCGTCTGGGATCTGACAAGAGGACCCCGCTGCTAACTCGGCTACAACATTTG
GCAGAGAGCTGGGGTGGAAAGGAGAATGGCTTTGGACTTGCAGAATGTTGCAGAGACTTGCATATGATGA
AATATCCACCCAGTGCAACTACACTACACTTTGAATTCTATGCAGATCCTGGGGCCGAGGTCAAAATTGA
GAAAAGGACAACTAGTAACACACTACATTATATTCACATAGAGCAACTTGACAAGATTTCAGAAAGCCCT
TCTGAAATCATGGAATCTCTTACCAAAATGTACAGCATTCCTAAGGATAAGCAGATGCTGTTATTTACAC
ACATACGACTGGCCCATGGCTTTTCTAATCACAGGAAGCGATTGCAGGCAGTTCAGGCCAGACTGCATGC
AATATCTATATTAGTGTATTCCAATGCCTTGCAGGAATCAGCAAACAGTATCTTGTATAATGGCTTGATA
GAGGAGTTAGTGGACGTGCTGCAAATAACGGATAAGCAGCTTATGGAGATTAAAGCAGCTTCTTTACGAA
CATTAACATCAATTGTCCACTTGGAGAGAACTCCCAAACTCAGCAGTATTATTGACTGTACTGGAACTGC
CTCCTACCATGGATTTTTGCCAGTGCTTGTAAGGAACTGTATCCAGGCCATGATTGATCCTTCCATGGAT
CCATACCCTCACCAGTTTGCCACTGCTCTCTTCTCTTTTTTATACCATCTGGCCAGCTACGATGCTGGTG
GTGAAGCCTTGGTCTCCTGTGGAATGATGGAAGCCTTATTGAAGGTCATAAAGTTTCTTGGCGATGAACA
GGACCAGATAACATTTGTCACCAGAGCCGTCAGAGTGGTTGACCTTATCACCAACCTGGATATGGCAGCT
TTTCAATCCCATAGTGGACTTTCTATCTTCATTTATAGACTTGAGCATGAAGTAGATCTGTGCCGAAAAG
AATGTCCGTTTGTGATCAAGCCAAAGATCCAGAGACCCAATACTACACAAGAAGGAGAGGAAATGGAAAC
TGATATGGATGGAGTCCAGTGTATTCCACAACGAGCAGCACTTCTGAAATCCATGTTGAATTTCCTCAAG
AAGGCCATCCAAGACCCTGCTTTCTCAGATGGCATACGACATGTGATGGATGGTTCTCTGCCTACCTCCC
TGAAACACATCATCAGCAATGCAGAATACTATGGCCCATCACTCTTCCTCCTAGCTACTGAAGTGGTGAC
TGTGTTTGTATTTCAAGAACCATCACTGCTCTCCTCACTCCAGGACAATGGATTGACAGATGTCATGCTG
CATGCACTGCTTATCAAAGATGTTCCTGCTACCCGTGAAGTCCTTGGCTCCCTCCCAAATGTATTCAGTG
CACTCTGTTTGAATGCCCGAGGTCTTCAGTCTTTTGTTCAGTGTCAGCCTTTTGAACGCCTCTTCAAAGT
TCTTCTGTCTCCAGATTACCTCCCAGCCATGCGGAGGAGGAGAAGTTCTGATCCCCTTGGGGATACTGCA
TCCAACCTGGGGAGTGCTGTCGATGAGCTCATGAGACATCAGCCCACCCTTAAAACAGATGCAACGACTG
CCATCATCAAGTTACTTGAAGAAATCTGTAATCTTGGAAGGGACCCCAAATACATCTGTCAGAAGCCATC
GATCCAGAAGGCAGATGGCACTGCCACTGCTCCTCCCCCAAGGTCTAATCATGCCGCAGAAGAAGCCTCT
AGTGAGGATGAGGAGGAAGAGGAAGTACAGGCCATGCAGAGCTTTAATTCTACCCAGCAAAATGAAACTG
AGCCTAATCAGCAGGTTGTTGGTACAGAGGAACGTATTCCTATTCCCCTCATGGATTACATCCTTAATGT
GATGAAATTTGTGGAATCTATTCTGAGCAACAATACAACAGATGACCACTGCCAGGAATTTGTGAATCAG
AAAGGACTGTTGCCTTTGGTTACCATTTTGGGTCTTCCCAATCTGCCCATTGACTTTCCCACATCTGCTG
CCTGTCAGGCTGTTGCAGGTGTCTGCAAATCCATATTGACACTGTCACATGAACCCAAAGTCCTTCAAGA
GGGTCTCCTTCAGTTGGACTCCATCCTCTCCTCCCTGGAGCCCTTACACCGCCCCATTGAATCCCCTGGG
GGCTCAGTGTTGTTGCGAGAACTGGCTTGCGCAGGCAATGTTGCTGATGCTACCCTCTCAGCCCAGGCCA
CACCTCTGCTGCATGCACTCACTGCTGCCCATGCCTACATCATGATGTTTGTTCATACTTGCAGAGTTGG
ACAGAGTGAAATTCGTTCCATCTCCGTAAACCAGTGGGGCTCTCAATTGGGTCTGAGTGTTTTGAGCAAG
CTGAGCCAGTTATACTGTTCCCTGGTGTGGGAAAGCACTGTCCTCCTCTCTCTGTGTACCCCAAACAGCC
TACCATCTGGGTGTGAATTTGGCCAGGCAGATATGCAGAAACTGGTTCCAAAGGATGAGAAGGCAGGTAC
GACCCAGGGCGGAAAAAGATCAGATGGGGAACAGGATGGAGCAGCTGGAAGTATGGATGCTTCTACCCAG
GGCTTATTAGAAGGCATTGGGCTAGATGGTGACACATTGGCTCCCATGGAGACAGATGAACCTACTGCTT
CAGACTCTAAGGGCAAATCTAAAATCACACCAGCAATGGCTGCCAGAATTAAGCAAATCAAGCCTTTGTT
ATCAGCTTCCTCCAGATTAGGCCGAGCACTTGCTGAGCTATTTGGACTTCTTGTTAAACTTTGTGTGGGA
TCTCCTGTCCGCCAGAGAAGGAGCCATCATGCTGCCAGCACCACTACAGCACCGACACCTGCCGCGCGAT
CAACAGCCTCAGCTCTCACTAAGCTCTTGACTAAGGGGTTATCTTGGCAGCCCCCACCATATACACCTAC
TCCCCGATTCAGGCTGACATTCTTCATCTGTTCAGTTGGTTTCACATCCCCAATGCTGTTTGATGAGAGG
AAGTATCCCTACCACCTCATGCTGCAAAAATTTCTCTGCTCCGGAGGCCACAATGCTCTTTTTGAAACTT
TCAACTGGGCTCTGTCCATGGGAGGTAAAGTTCCTGTTTCTGAGGGATTGGAACACTCAGACTTGCCTGA
TGGCACAGGAGAATTCCTAGATGCCTGGCTTATGCTGGTGGAGAAGATGGTGAATCCCACCACGGTGCTT
GAATCTCCACATTCGCTGCCTGCCAAATTGCCTGGAGGTGTCCAGAACTTTCCCCAGTTCAGTGCACTGC
GCTTCCTTGTGGTAACTCAGAAAGCAGCCTTTACTTGCATCAAAAACTTATGGAACCGGAAACCCCTGAA
GGTATATGGTGGACGAATGGCTGAATCGATGCTGGCCATTCTATGCCACATCCTCCGAGGAGAACCTGTG
ATTCGAGAGAGACTAAGCAAGGAGAAGGAGGGGTCTCGAGGAGAAGAGGATACAGGGCAAGAGGAAGGTG
GCTCCCGCCGGGAACCTCAAGTCAACCAGCAACAACTGCAACAGCTCATGGACGCGGGCGCGACAAGGGA
ACATGCAATGGAGGCACTGTTGAACACCAGCACCATGGAGCAGGCCACAGAGTACCTTTTAACCCACCCT
CCTCCAATCATGGGAGGAGTTGTTCGGGATCTCAGCATGTCTGAAGAGGACCAGATGATGAGAGGCATTG
CTATGGCGCTGGGACAGGATATTCCAATGGATCAAAGGGCAGAGTCACCTGAGGAAGTTGCTTGCCGGAA
GGAGGAAGAGGAACGGAAAGCTCGGGAAAAGCAGGAGGAGGAAGAGGCTAAATGTCTAGAGAAGTTCCAG
GATGCTGACCCGTTGGAACAAGATGAGCTCCACACTTTCACAGATACTATGTTGCCAGGCTGCTTCCACC
TTCTTGATGAGCTGCCAGACACAGTATACCGTGTGTGTGACCTGATCATGACAGCAATCAAACGTAATGG
AGCAGATTATCGTGACATGATTCTGAAGCAAGTAGTCAATCAGGTGTGGGAAGCTGCTGATGTATTGATC
AAAGCTGCTCTTCCCCTGACAACAAGTGACACAAAAACCGTGTCAGAGTGGATAAGTCAGATGGCCACAC
TGCCCCAGGCCTCCAATTTGGCTACTAGAATCTTGCTTTTAACGCTACTTTTTGAGGAGTTGAAGCTACC
TTGTGCTTGGGTGGTTGAATCAAGTGGCATCCTTAATGTCCTAATCAAACTCTTGGAAGTGGTTCAGCCC
TGCCTCCAGGCAGCCAAGGAGCAGAAGGAAGTCCAGACCCCAAAGTGGATCACACCAGTGTTGCTCCTGA
TTGATTTCTATGAAAAGACAGCCATCTCCTCAAAAAGGAGAGCCCAGATGACTAAGTACCTGCAATCCAA
CAGCAACAACTGGCGCTGGTTTGATGATCGCTCTGGGCGTTGGTGTAGTTACAGTGCAAGCAACAATAGC
ACTATTGATTCTGCCTGGAAATCTGGAGAGACAAGCGTGCGATTCACTGCAGGCCGAAGAAGATACACGG
TCCAATTCACTACAATGGTGCAGGTTAATGAGGAAACAGGGAACCGACGCCCTGTGATGCTGACTCTCCT
CAGGGTACCTCGGCTGAATAAAAATTCAAAAAACAGCAATGGACAGGAACTAGAGAAGACGCTGGAAGAA
AGCAAAGAAATGGATATCAAACGTAAAGAAAATAAAGGCAATGATACCCCTTTGGCCCTAGAGAGTACAA
ACACTGAAAAGGAGACAAGCCTGGAGGAAACAAAAATCGGGGAGATCCTGATCCAGGGCTTGACAGAAGA
TATGGTGACTGTTTTAATCCGGGCCTGCGTGAGCATGCTGGGAGTCCCTGTGGACCCAGATACTTTGCAT
GCCACCCTTCGTCTCTGTCTGAGGCTCACCCGGGACCACAAATATGCCATGATGTTTGCAGAACTGAAGA
GTACCCGCATGATCTTGAATTTGACCCAGAGCTCAGGCTTCAATGGGTTTACTCCCCTGGTCACCCTTCT
CTTAAGACACATCATTGAGGACCCCTGTACCCTTCGTCATACCATGGAAAAGGTTGTTCGCTCAGCAGCT
ACAAGTGGAGCTGGTAGCACTACCTCTGGTGTTGTGTCTGGCAGCCTCGGCTCTCGGGAGATCAACTACA
TCCTTCGTGTCCTTGGGCCAGCCGCATGCCGCAATCCAGACATATTCACAGAAGTGGCCAACTGCTGTAT
CCGCATCGCCCTTCCTGCCCCTCGAGGCTCAGGAACTGCTTCAGATGATGAATTTGAGAATCTTAGAATT
AAAGGCCCTAATGCTGTACAGCTGGTGAAGACCACCCCTTTGAAGCCCTCACCTCTGCCTGTCATCCCTG
ATACTATCAAGGAAGTGATCTATGATATGCTGAATGCTCTGGCTGCATACCATGCTCCAGAGGAAGCCGA
TAAATCTGATCCTAAACCTGGGGTTATGACCCAAGAGGTTGGCCAGCTCCTGCAAGACATGGGTGATGAT
GTATACCAGCAGTACCGGTCACTTACGCGTCAGAGCAGTGACTTTGATACGCAGTCAGGTTTTTCCATTA
ATAGTCAGGTCTTTGCTGCAGATGGTGCCTCCACTGAGACTTCCGCATCTGGGACCTCCCAAGGAGAGGC
TTCAACTCCAGAGGAGTCTCGAGATGGGAAGAAAGATAAAGAAGGGGACCGGGCCTCTGAGGAAGGCAAA
CAGAAAGGCAAGGGCAGCAAACCTTTAATGCCTACCTCCACTATCCTTCGTCTTCTGGCAGAGTTGGTGA
GGTCCTATGTTGGTATTGCTACCCTGATTGCCAACTACAGCTACACTGTGGGCCAGTCTGAACTGATCAA
AGAGGACTGCAGTGTGCTAGCTTTTGTTCTGGACCACCTGCTCCCACATACCCAGAATGCAGAAGACAAG
GACACCCCTGCCTTGGCCCGCCTGTTCCTCGCAAGCCTGGCTGCTGCAGGGAGTGGCACAGATGCCCAGG
TGGCCCTAGTGAATGAAGTAAAAGCAGCCCTTGGACGGGCACTGGCTATGGCTGAGAGTACAGAGAAACA
TGCCAGGCTTCAGGCAGTGATGTGTATCATCAGTACTATCATGGAGTCCTGCCCCTCCACCTCCAGCTTC
TACAGCAGTGCCACAGCGAAGACCCAGCACAATGGCATGAACAACATCATTCGGCTTTTCCTGAAGAAGG
GACTGGTTAATGACCTGGCCAGAGTACCTCACAGCTTAGACCTGTCCAGTCCCAACATGGCCAACACAGT
CAATGCTGCTCTGAAGCCTTTGGAAACACTTTCCCGGATTGTGAACCAGCCCAGTAGCCTTTTTGGCAGC
AAGAGTGCTTCTAGCAAGAACAAGTCTGAGCAGGATGCCCAAGGAGCCTCTCAAGATTCCAGTAGCAACC
AGCAGGACCCAGGCGAGCCTGGGGAAGCAGAAGTGCAGGAGGAGGATCATGATGTCACTCAGACAGAGGT
GGCAGATGGGGATATCATGGATGGGGAGGCTGAAACCGACTCAGTGGTGATTGCTGGGCAGCCTGAGGTG
CTCAGTTCACAAGAGATGCAGGTTGAGAATGAGCTGGAGGACCTGATAGATGAGTTGCTTGAGAGGGATG
GCGGATCTGGGAACAGTACAATTATAGTGAGCAGAAGTGGAGAGGATGAATCACAAGAGGACGTGCTGAT
GGATGAAGCTCCTTCCAACCTCAGCCAAGCTTCCACCTTGCAGGCCAACCGAGAAGATTCCATGAATATC
CTGGACCCTGAGGATGAGGAGGAGCACACTCAGGAAGAGGACAGCAGTGGCAGTAACGAGGATGAGGATG
ATAGTCAGGATGAAGAGGAGGAGGAGGAGGAAGATGAGGAAGATGATCAGGAGGATGATGAAGGTGAAGA
GGGAGATGAAGACGATGACGACGATGGCTCTGAGATGGAATTGGATGAGGATTATCCTGATATGAACGCT
TCTCCCTTGGTCCGATTTGAGCGCTTTGACCGGGAGGATGATCTCATCATTGAGTTTGACAACATGTTCT
CCAGTGCTACAGACATCCCCCCATCCCCAGGAAATATCCCTACCACCCATCCACTGATGGTGCGCCATGC
AGACCACAGTTCTCTGACACTGGGCAGTGGCTCTTCAACAACTCGTCTCACCCAGGGCATCGGGCGCAGT
CAGAGGACCCTAAGGCAGCTGACGGCCAATACTGGCCACACCATTCATGTTCACTACCCTGGGAATCGCC
AGCCCAACCCTCCTCTTATACTGCAGAGGTTGCTTGGTCCCTCAGCTGCTGCTGACATCCTTCAGCTGAG
CAGCAGCCTTCCCCTACAAAGCCGGGGTCGGGCCCGCCTCCTGGTAGGCAACGATGACGTCCACATCATC
GCCCGTTCTGATGATGAGCTGCTGGATGACTTTTTCCATGATCAGAGCACAGCTACCAGCCAAGCAGGAA
CCCTGTCCAGCATCCCCACAGCCCTGACCCGCTGGACAGAAGAATGCAAAGTTCTCGATGCTGAGAGCAT
GCATGACTGTGTTTCAGTGGTTAAAGTGTCCATTGTCAATCACCTGGAATTCCTGAGGGATGAGGAGCTG
GAAGAAAGGCGAGAGAAGCGCAGGAAACAACTGGCTGAGGAAGAAACAAAGATAACTGATAAAGGCAAAG
AAGATAAGGAGAACAGGGATCAGAGTGCACAGTGTACTGCATCTAAGTCAAATGACTCCACTGAACAGAA
TCTCTCAGATGGGACGCCTATGCCTGACAGCTACCCAACAACCCCATCTTCAACTGATGCAGCTACATCT
GAGTCCAAGGAGACCCTTGGCACTCTGCAATCCTCACAACAGCAACCAACACTCCCAACCCCACCAGCTT
TGGGAGAGGTTCCTCAGGAGCTGCAGTCTCCAGCTGGAGAAGGGGGCAGCTCTACACAGCTATTGATGCC
TGTAGAGCCAGAGGAATTGGGTCCCACAAGGCCAAGTGGGGAAGCAGAAACAACTCAGATGGAGTTATCC
CCAGCTCCCACTATAACCTCACTTTCCCCAGAGAGAGCTGAGGATTCTGATGCACTGACGGCTGTCAGCA
GTCAGCTAGAAGGCTCTCCTATGGATACAAGCAGCCTGGCTTCCTGTACCTTAGAGGAGGCTGTGGGTGA
CACTTCAGCAGCTGGCAGTTCTGAGCAGCCCAGAGCAGGCAGCTCCACTCCTGGGGATGCCCCACCAGCT
GTGGCGGAAGTGCAAGGCAGGAGTGATGGGTCAGGGGAATCTGCCCAGCCACCTGAGGACAGCTCCCCAC
CTGCATCCTCTGAGAGCTCTTCCACCAGAGATTCTGCCGTGGCCATTTCTGGCGCCGATTCCCGAGGAAT
CCTAGAAGAGCCGTTGCCTTCAACAAGCAGTGAAGAAGAAGATCCCCTTGCGGGTATCAGTCTCCCTGAA
GGTGTGGACCCCTCTTTTCTGGCTGCCGCGGCAGATGACATCCGTCGGGAAGTTCTACAGAACCAGCTAG
GCATTCGTCCACCAACCCGGACTGCCCCCTCCACAAATAGCTCAGCGCCTGCAGTGGTGGGGAATCCTGG
TGTGACTGAGGTGAGTCCCGAGTTTCTTGCGGCACTGCCACCCGCGATCCAAGAGGAAGTACTGGCACAG
CAGAGAGCTGAGCAGCAGCGACGAGAACTAGCACAGAATGCCAGCTCAGACACCCCTATGGACCCTGTGA
CCTTCATCCAGACTCTGCCCTCAGACCTGCGCCGTAGTGTCCTAGAGGATATGGAGGACAGTGTGTTAGC
TGTGATGCCACCTGACATTGCAGCTGAGGCTCAAGCCCTGAGACGAGAGCAAGAAGCCCGGCAGCGACAG
CTCATGCATGAGCGTCTGTTTGGGCACAGTAGCACCTCCGCACTCTCTGCTATTCTCCGAAGCCCGGCTT
TCACCAGTCGCTTAAGTGGCAACCGTGGGGTCCAGTATACTCGCCTTGCTGTGCAGAGAGGTGGCACCTT
CCAGATGGGGGGTAGCAGCAGCCATAACAGGCCTTCTGGCAGTAATGTAGATACTCTCCTCCGCCTCCGA
GGACGGCTCCTTCTGGACCACGAAGCCCTTTCTTGTCTCTTGGTCCTACTTTTTGTGGATGAGCCAAAGC
TCAATACTAGCCGTCTACACCGAGTACTGAGAAATCTCTGCTACCATGCCCAGACCCGCCACTGGGTCAT
CCGCAGTCTGCTCTCCATCTTGCAGCGCAGCAGTGAGAGTGAGCTATGCATTGAAACACCCAAACTCACT
ACAAGTGAGGAAAAGGGCAAAAAGTCGAGCAAGAGCTGTGGGTCAAGTAGCCATGAGAACCGTCCCCTGG
ACCTGCTACACAAGATGGAGTCAAAGAGCTCCAACCAGCTTTCCTGGCTCTCAGTATCCATGGATGCAGC
CCTAGGCTGCAGGACTAATATATTTCAGATCCAGCGTTCAGGGGGGCGTAAACATACCGAGAAGCATGCA
AGCGGTGGCTCCACCGTCCACATCCATCCCCAAGCTGCTCCTGTTGTCTGCAGACACGTTTTGGATACAC
TCATTCAATTGGCCAAGGTATTTCCCAGCCACTTCACACAGCAGCGGACCAAAGAAACAAACTGTGAGAG
TGATCGGGAAAGGGGCAATAAGGCCTGTAGCCCATGCTCCTCACAGTCCTCCAGCAGTGGCATTTGCACA
GACTTCTGGGACTTATTGGTAAAACTGGACAACATGAATGTCAGCCGGAAAGGCAAGAACTCCGTGAAGT
CAGTGCCAGTGAGCGCTGGCGGTGAGGGGGAAACCTCTCCATACAGCCTCGAGGCCTCTCCACTGGGGCA
GCTCATGAACATGTTGTCACACCCAGTCATCCGCCGGAGCTCTCTCTTAACTGAGAAACTCCTCAGACTC
CTTTCTCTCATCTCAATTGCTCTCCCAGAAAACAAGGTGTCAGAAGCACAGGCTAATTCTGGCAGCGGTG
CTTCCTCCACCACCACTGCCACCTCAACCACATCTACCACCACCACCACTGCCGCCTCCACCACGCCCAC
ACCCCCTACTGCACCCACCCCTGTCACTTCTGCTCCAGCCCTGGTTGCTGCCACGGCTATTTCCACCATT
GTCGTAGCTGCTTCGACCACAGTGACTACCCCCACGACTGCTACCACTACTGTTTCAATTTCTCCCACTA
CTAAGGGCAGCAAATCTCCAGCGAAGGTGAGTGATGGGGGCAGCAGCAGTACAGACTTTAAGATGGTGTC
CTCTGGCCTCACTGAAAACCAGCTACAGCTCTCTGTAGAGGTGTTGACATCCCACTCTTGTTCTGAGGAA
GGCTTAGAGGATGCAGCCAACGTACTACTGCAGCTCTCCCGGGGGGACTCTGGGACCCGGGACACTGTTC
TCAAGCTGCTACTGAATGGAGCCCGCCATCTGGGTTATACCCTTTGTAAACAAATAGGTACCCTGCTGGC
CGAGCTGCGGGAATACAACCTCGAGCAGCAGCGGCGAGCCCAATGTGAAACCCTCTCTCCTGATGGCCTG
CCTGAGGAGCAGCCACAGACCACCAAGCTGAAGGGCAAAATGCAGAGCAGGTTTGACATGGCTGAGAATG
TGGTAATTGTGGCATCTCAGAAGCGACCTTTGGGTGGCCGGGAGCTCCAGCTGCCTTCTATGTCCATGTT
GACATCCAAGACATCTACCCAGAAGTTCTTCTTGAGGGTACTACAGGTCATCATCCAGCTCCGGGACGAC
ACGCGCCGGGCTAACAAGAAAGCCAAGCAGACAGGCAGGCTAGGTTCCTCCGGTTTAGGCTCAGCTAGCA
GCATCCAGGCAGCTGTTCGGCAGCTGGAGGCTGAGGCTGATGCCATTATACAAATGGTACGTGAGGGTCA
AAGGGCGCGGAGACAGCAACAAGCAGCAACGTCGGAGTCTAGCCAGTCAGAGGCGTCTGTCCGGAGGGAG
GAATCACCCATGGATGTGGACCAGCCATCTCCCAGTGCTCAAGATACTCAATCCATTGCCTCCGATGGAA
CCCCACAGGGGGAGAAGGAAAAGGAAGAAAGACCACCTGAGTTACCCCTGCTCAGCGAGCAGCTGAGTTT
GGACGAGCTGTGGGACATGCTTGGGGAGTGTCTAAAGGAACTAGAGGAATCCCATGACCAGCATGCGGTG
CTAGTGCTACAGCCTGCTGTCGAGGCCTTCTTTCTGGTCCATGCCACAGAGCGGGAGAGCAAGCCTCCTG
TCCGAGACACCCGTGAGAGCCAGCTGGCACACATCAAGGACGAGCCTCCTCCACTCTCCCCTGCCCCCTT
AACCCCAGCCACGCCTTCCTCCCTTGACCCATTCTTCTCCCGGGAGCCCTCATCTATGCACATCTCCTCA
AGCCTGCCCCCTGACACACAGAAGTTCCTTCGCTTTGCAGAGACTCACCGCACTGTGTTAAACCAGATCC
TACGGCAGTCCACGACCCACCTTGCTGATGGGCCTTTTGCTGTCCTGGTAGACTACATTCGTGTCCTCGA
CTTTGATGTCAAGCGCAAATATTTCCGCCAAGAGCTGGAGCGTTTAGATGAGGGGCTCCGGAAAGAAGAC
ATGGCTGTGCATGTCCGTCGTGACCATGTGTTTGAAGACTCCTATCGTGAGCTGCATCGCAAATCCCCCG
AAGAAATGAAGAATCGATTGTATATAGTATTTGAAGGAGAAGAAGGGCAGGATGCTGGCGGGCTCCTGCG
GGAGTGGTATATGATCATCTCTCGAGAGATGTTTAACCCTATGTATGCCTTGTTCCGTACCTCACCTGGT
GATCGAGTCACCTACACCATCAATCCATCTTCCCACTGCAACCCCAACCATCTGTCCTATTTTAAATTTG
TCGGACGCATTGTGGCCAAAGCTGTATATGACAACCGTCTTCTGGAGTGCTACTTTACTCGATCCTTTTA
CAAACACATCTTGGGCAAGTCAGTCAGATATACAGATATGGAGAGTGAAGATTACCACTTCTACCAAGGT
CTGGTTTATCTGCTGGAAAATGATGTCTCCACACTAGGCTATGACCTCACCTTCAGCACTGAGGTCCAAG
AGTTTGGAGTTTGTGAAGTTCGTGACCTCAAACCCAATGGGGCCAACATCTTGGTAACAGAGGAGAATAA
GAAGGAGTATGTACACCTGGTATGCCAGATGAGAATGACAGGAGCCATCCGCAAGCAGTTGGCGGCTTTC
TTAGAAGGCTTCTATGAGATCATTCCAAAGCGCCTCATTTCCATCTTCACTGAGCAGGAGTTAGAGCTGC
TTATATCAGGACTGCCCACCATTGACATCGATGATCTGAAATCCAACACTGAATACCACAAGTACCAGTC
CAACTCTATTCAGATCCAGTGGTTCTGGAGAGCATTGCGTTCTTTCGATCAAGCTGACCGTGCCAAGTTC
CTCCAGTTTGTCACGGGTACTTCCAAGGTACCCCTGCAAGGCTTTGCTGCCCTCGAAGGCATGAATGGCA
TTCAGAAGTTTCAGATCCATCGAGATGATAGGTCCACAGATCGCCTGCCTTCAGCTCACACATGTTTTAA
TCAGCTGGATCTGCCTGCCTATGAGAGCTTTGAGAAGCTCCGCCACATGCTACTGTTGGCTATCCAGGAG
TGCTCTGAAGGCTTTGGGCTGGCCTAATAAGCGGCCGCGACCCAGCTTTCTTGTACAAAGTGGTTGATAT
CGGTACCAGTCGACTCTAGAGGATCCCGGGTGGCATCCCTGTGACCCCTCCCCAGTGCCTCTCCTGGCCC
TGGAAGTTGCCACTCCAGTGCCCACCAGCCTTGTCCTAATAAAATTAAGTTGCATCATTTTGTCTGACTA
GGTGTCCTTCTATAATATTATGGGGTGGAGGGGGGTGGTATGGAGCAAGGGGCAAGTTGGGAAGACAACC
TGTAGGGCCTGCGGGGTCTATTGGGAACCAAGCTGGAGTGCAGTGGCACAATCTTGGCTCACTGCAATCT
CCGCCTCCTGGGTTCAAGCGATTCTCCTGCCTCAGCCTCCCGAGTTGTTGGGATTCCAGGCATGCATGAC
CAGGCTCAGCTAATTTTTGTTTTTTTGGTAGAGACGGGGTTTCACCATATTGGCCAGGCTGGTCTCCAAC
TCCTAATCTCAGGTGATCTACCCACCTTGGCCTCCCAAATTGCTGGGATTACAGGCGTGAACCACTGCTC
CCTTCCCTGTCCTTCTGATTTTAAAATAACTATACCAGCAGGAGGACGTCCAGACACAGCATAGGCTACC
TGGCCATGCCCAACCGGTGGGACATTTGAGTTGCTTGCTTGGCACTGTCCTCTCATGCGTTGGGTCCACT
CAGTAGATGCCTGTTGAATTGGGTACGCGGCCAGCTTGGCTGTGGAATGTGTGTCAGTTAGGGTGTGGAA
AGTCCCCAGGCTCCCCAGCAGGCAGAAGTATGCAAAGCATGCATCTCAATTAGTCAGCAACCAGGTGTGG
AAAGTCCCCAGGCTCCCCAGCAGGCAGAAGTATGCAAAGCATGCATCTCAATTAGTCAGCAACCATAGTC
CCGCCCCTAACTCCGCCCATCCCGCCCCTAACTCCGCCCAGTTCCGCCCATTCTCCGCCCCATGGCTGAC
TAATTTTTTTTATTTATGCAGAGGCCGAGGCCGCCTCGGCCTCTGAGCTATTCCAGAAGTAGTGAGGAGG
CTTTTTTGGAGGCCTAGGCTTTTGCAAAAAGCTCCTCGAGGAACTGAAAAACCAGAAAGTTAATTCCCTA
TAGTGAGTCGTATTAAATTCGTAATCATGTCATAGCTGTTTCCTGTGTGAAATTGTTATCCGCTCACAAT
TCCACACAACATACGAGCCGGAAGCATAAAGTGTAAAGCCTGGGGTGCCTAATGAGTGAGCTAACTCACA
TTAATTGCGTTGCGCTCACTGCCCGCTTTCCAGTCGGGAAACCTGTCGTGCCAGCTGCATTAATGAATCG
GCCAACGCGCGGGGAGAGGCGGTTTGCGTATTGGGCGCTCTTCCGCTTCCTCGCTCACTGACTCGCTGCG
CTCGGTCGTTCGGCTGCGGCGAGCGGTATCAGCTCACTCAAAGGCGGTAATACGGTTATCCACAGAATCA
GGGGATAACGCAGGAAAGAACATGTGAGCAAAAGGCCAGCAAAAGGCCAGGAACCGTAAAAAGGCCGCGT
TGCTGGCGTTTTTCCATAGGCTCCGCCCCCCTGACGAGCATCACAAAAATCGACGCTCAAGTCAGAGGTG
GCGAAACCCGACAGGACTATAAAGATACCAGGCGTTTCCCCCTGGAAGCTCCCTCGTGCGCTCTCCTGTT
CCGACCCTGCCGCTTACCGGATACCTGTCCGCCTTTCTCCCTTCGGGAAGCGTGGCGCTTTCTCATAGCT
CACGCTGTAGGTATCTCAGTTCGGTGTAGGTCGTTCGCTCCAAGCTGGGCTGTGTGCACGAACCCCCCGT
TCAGCCCGACCGCTGCGCCTTATCCGGTAACTATCGTCTTGAGTCCAACCCGGTAAGACACGACTTATCG
CCACTGGCAGCAGCCACTGGTAACAGGATTAGCAGAGCGAGGTATGTAGGCGGTGCTACAGAGTTCTTGA
AGTGGTGGCCTAACTACGGCTACACTAGAAGAACAGTATTTGGTATCTGCGCTCTGCTGAAGCCAGTTAC
CTTCGGAAAAAGAGTTGGTAGCTCTTGATCCGGCAAACAAACCACCGCTGGTAGCGGTGGTTTTTTTGTT
TGCAAGCAGCAGATTACGCGCAGAAAAAAAGGATCTCAAGAAGATCCTTTGATCTTTTCTACGGGGTCTG
ACGCTCAGTGGAACGAAAACTCACGTTAAGGGATTTTGGTCATGAGATTATCAAAAAGGATCTTCACCTA
GATCCTTTTAAATTAAAAATGAAGTTTTAAATCAATCTAAAGTATATATGAGTAAACTTGGTCTGACAGT
TACCAATGCTTAATCAGTGAGGCACCTATCTCAGCGATCTGTCTATTTCGTTCATCCATAGTTGCCTGAC
TCCCCGTCGTGTAGATAACTACGATACGGGAGGGCTTACCATCTGGCCCCAGTGCTGCAATGATACCGCG
AGACCCACGCTCACCGGCTCCAGATTTATCAGCAATAAACCAGCCAGCCGGAAGGGCCGAGCGCAGAAGT
GGTCCTGCAACTTTATCCGCCTCCATCCAGTCTATTAATTGTTGCCGGGAAGCTAGAGTAAGTAGTTCGC
CAGTTAATAGTTTGCGCAACGTTGTTGCCATTGCTACAGGCATCGTGGTGTCACGCTCGTCGTTTGGTAT
GGCTTCATTCAGCTCCGGTTCCCAACGATCAAGGCGAGTTACATGATCCCCCATGTTGTGCAAAAAAGCG
GTTAGCTCCTTCGGTCCTCCGATCGTTGTCAGAAGTAAGTTGGCCGCAGTGTTATCACTCATGGTTATGG
CAGCACTGCATAATTCTCTTACTGTCATGCCATCCGTAAGATGCTTTTCTGTGACTGGTGAGTACTCAAC
CAAGTCATTCTGAGAATAGTGTATGCGGCGACCGAGTTGCTCTTGCCCGGCGTCAATACGGGATAATACC
GCGCCACATAGCAGAACTTTAAAAGTGCTCATCATTGGAAAACGTTCTTCGGGGCGAAAACTCTCAAGGA
TCTTACCGCTGTTGAGATCCAGTTCGATGTAACCCACTCGTGCACCCAACTGATCTTCAGCATCTTTTAC
TTTCACCAGCGTTTCTGGGTGAGCAAAAACAGGAAGGCAAAATGCCGCAAAAAAGGGAATAAGGGCGACA
CGGAAATGTTGAATACTCATACTCTTCCTTTTTCAATATTATTGAAGCATTTATCAGGGTTATTGTCTCA
TGAGCGGATACATATTTGAATGTATTTAGAAAAATAAACAAATAGGGGTTCCGCGCACATTTCCCCGAAA
AGTGCCACCTG
[124 nt withheld, positions 17442-17565]
C
[91 nt withheld, positions 17567-17657]
A
[49 nt withheld, positions 17659-17707]
CCTTTGACGTTGGAGTCCACGTTCTTT
[37 nt withheld, positions 17735-17771]
ACCCTATCTCGGTCTATTCTTTTGATTTATAAGGGATTTTGCCGATTTCGGCCTATTGGTTAAAAAATGA
GCTGATTTAACAAAAATTTAACGCGAATTTTAACAAAATATTAACGCTTACAATTT
